Addgene plasmid #218211: Tol2_-14prox1a:basEGFP_Acry:GFP
Purpose: Zebrafish -14prox1a enhancer reporter in the facial lymphatics at 5 dpf. Acry_GFP as a control in the lens
Depositing lab: Katarzyna Koltowska. Publication: Multiple cis-regulatory elements control prox1a expression in distinct lymphatic vascular beds. Panara V, Yu H, Peng D, Staxang K, Hodik M, Filipek-Gorniok B, Kazenwadel J, Skoczylas R, Mason E, Allalou A, Harvey NL, Haitina T, Hogan BM, Koltowska K. Development. 2024 May 1;151(9):dev202525. doi: 10.1242/dev.202525. Epub 2024 May 9. PubMed 38722096.
Backbone
  Vector backbone: Tol2_MCS:basEGFP_Acry:GFP
  Backbone manufacturer: GenScript
  Vector type: Zebrafish expression
Growth in bacteria
  Bacterial resistance: Ampicillin, 100 μg/mL
  Growth temperature: 37°C
  Growth strain: DH5alpha
  Copy number: Unknown
Gene/Insert
  Gene/Insert name: -14prox1a
  Species: D. rerio (zebrafish)
  Cloning method: Other
Terms and licenses: Academic/Nonprofit Terms; Industry Terms: Not Available to Industry
Depositor comments: Please visit https://doi.org/10.1101/2023.08.21.550483 for bioRxiv preprint.
How to cite: Tol2_-14prox1a:basEGFP_Acry:GFP was a gift from Katarzyna Koltowska (Addgene plasmid # 218211)
