[The description below was written by a language model from this plasmid's Addgene catalogue record and pLannotate feature annotations shown in this document.]
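Description:
Tol2_-14prox1a:basEGFP_Acry:GFP is a zebrafish enhancer-reporter plasmid built on a synthesized Tol2_MCS:basEGFP_Acry:GFP backbone and intended for Tol2 transposon-mediated transgenesis. It is propagated in E. coli through a high-copy ColE1/pUC-type origin and selected with ampicillin via the AmpR (β-lactamase) cassette. pBluescript-derived remnants are also annotated, including an M13 origin fragment, lac promoter/operator elements and a T3 promoter. The annotation software does not label the Tol2 arms themselves. The fragment it calls medaka tyrosinase probably reflects Tol2-flanking sequence, since Tol2 was originally found in that locus, but the record does not confirm this.

The payload consists of two GFP cassettes in opposite orientation. In the test cassette, the zebrafish -14prox1a cis-regulatory element sits between Gateway attB4 and attB1 sites, in a stretch that is unannotated apart from flanking T7 and T3 promoters. It lies upstream of a minimal TATA-box basal promoter driving EGFP with an SV40 polyadenylation signal. Because the basal promoter has little activity on its own, EGFP expression reports the tissue specificity of the enhancer, which the record describes as facial lymphatics at 5 days post-fertilization. The second cassette is a reverse-strand EGFP with SV40 poly(A), which by the construct name is driven by an alpha-crystallin (Acry) promoter, although that promoter is not annotated. It gives lens fluorescence as an independent control for transgene carriers.

The two sequence records disagree. The depositor's full sequence is 7,825 nt and contains all of these elements, whereas the repository's NGS assembly is only 4,086 nt. That assembly lacks both EGFP cassettes, the attB sites and the enhancer region. The repeated SV40 poly(A) sequences may have caused the assembly to collapse, but the record does not explain the difference.
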