Features (pLannotate 1.2.2; 28 found; start..end, strand, type, name):
      7..228     -  rep_origin     M13 ori (fragment) (sequence partly withheld): M13 bacteriophage origin of replication; arrow indicates direction of (+) strand synthesis
    228..515     +  CDS            tyr (fragment) (sequence partly withheld): TYRO_ORYLA - Also known as tyro. Experimental evidence at transcript level: Swiss-Prot protein existence level 2. This is a copper-containing oxidase that functions in the formation of pigments such as melanins and other polyphenolic compounds. From Oryzias latipes (Japanese rice fish) (Japanese killifish).
   1056..1177    -  polyA_signal   SV40 poly(A) signal: SV40 polyadenylation signal
   1200..1283    -  CDS            large T antigen (fragment): large T antigen from SV40 (simian virus 40)
   1300..2019    -  CDS            EGFP: the original enhanced GFP (Yang et al., 1996) mammalian codon-optimized
   2703..2723    +  protein_bind   attB4: mutant version of attB; core recombination site for the Gateway® BP reaction BP Clonase™
   2725..2743    +  promoter       T7 promoter: promoter for bacteriophage T7 RNA polymerase
   3475..3493    -  promoter       T3 promoter: promoter for bacteriophage T3 RNA polymerase
   3494..3514    +  protein_bind   attB1: mutant version of attB; core recombination site for the Gateway® BP reaction BP Clonase™
   3524..3541    +  promoter       minP (fragment): minimal TATA-box promoter with low basal activity
   3600..4316    +  CDS            EGFP: EGFP is a basic (constitutively fluorescent) green fluorescent protein published in 1996, derived from Aequorea victoria. It is reported to be a rapidly-maturing weak dimer with moderate acid sensitivity.
   4317..4382    +  misc_feature   MCS: multiple cloning site
   4399..4483    +  CDS            large T antigen (fragment): large T antigen from SV40 (simian virus 40)
   4506..4627    +  polyA_signal   SV40 poly(A) signal: SV40 polyadenylation signal
   4637..4657    -  protein_bind   attB2: mutant version of attB; core recombination site for the Gateway® BP reaction BP Clonase™
   4722..4742    -  protein_bind   attB3: mutant version of attB; core recombination site for the Gateway® BP reaction BP Clonase™
   4746..4766    +  CDS            lacZα (fragment): LacZα fragment of β-galactosidase; lacZ fragment
   4782..4916    -  polyA_signal   SV40 poly(A) signal: SV40 polyadenylation signal
   4939..5022    -  CDS            large T antigen (fragment): large T antigen from SV40 (simian virus 40)
   5588..5628    -  misc_feature   MCS (fragment): pBluescript multiple cloning site
   5641..5659    -  promoter       T3 promoter: promoter for bacteriophage T3 RNA polymerase
   5704..5720    -  protein_bind   lac operator: The lac repressor binds to the lac operator to inhibit transcription in E. coli. This inhibition can be relieved by adding lactose or isopropyl-β-D-thiogalactopyranoside (IPTG). lac repressor encoded by lacI
   5728..5758    -  promoter       lac promoter: promoter for the E. coli lac operon
   5773..5794    -  protein_bind   CAP binding site: CAP binding activates transcription in the presence of cAMP. E. coli catabolite activator protein
   5807..5899    -  CDS            lacI (fragment): lac repressor; lacI; The lac repressor binds to the lac operator to inhibit transcription in E. coli. This inhibition can be relieved by adding lactose or isopropyl-β-D-thiogalactopyranoside (IPTG).
   6082..6670    -  rep_origin     ori: high-copy-number ColE1/pMB1/pBR322/pUC origin of replication
   6841..7701    -  CDS            AmpR: β-lactamase; bla; confers resistance to ampicillin, carbenicillin, and related antibiotics
   7702..7806    -  promoter       AmpR promoter: bla
>Addgene plasmid #218211 | Tol2_-14prox1a:basEGFP_Acry:GFP | depositor full sequence | sequence record 425157 | Full Sequence
CCACCTAAATTGTAAGCGTTAATATTTTGTTAAAATTCGCGTTAAATTTTTGTTAAATCAGCTCATTTTT
TAACCAATAGGCCGAAATCGGCAAAATCCCTTATAAATCAAAAGAATAGACCGAGATAGGGT
[37 nt withheld, positions 133-169]
AAAGAACGTGGACTCCAACGTCAAAGG
[32 nt withheld, positions 197-228]
GCTGGCTAAGAACTCATCAGCCTCCCCGGTCCATCTACCCACGTACCAATGCACCAATTGGCCACAATGA
CGGCTACTACATGGTGCCATTCCTTCCTCTTTATAGGAATGGAGACTACCTCCTGTCCAACAATGCTCTT
GGATACGAGTACGCCTACCTGTTGGACCCAGGTCATTGCACAACACCAGAAATGCCCTCTGATCTGCAAA
AGACGTGAATATCTGTTCAGACACCCATATCCACTCTGTTCCACACAGGTCAGAGGTTTGTCCAGGAGTT
CTTGACAGAGGTGTAAAAAGTACTCAAAAATTTTACTCAAGTGAAAGTACAAGTACTTAGGGAAAATTTT
ACTCAATTAAAAGTAAAAGTATCTGGCTAGAATCTTACTTGAGTAAAAGTAAAAAAGTACTCCATTAAAA
TTGTACTTGAGTATTAAGGAAGTAAAAGTAAAAGCAAGAAAGAAAACTAGAGATTCTTGTTTAAGCTTTT
AATCTCAAAAAACATTAAATGAAATGCATACAAGGTTTTATCCTGCTTTAGAACTGTTTGTATTTAATTA
TCAAACTATAAGACAGACAATCTAATGCCAGTACACGCTACTCAAAGTTGTAAAACCTCAGATTTAACTT
CAGTAGAAGCTGATTCTCAAAATTGTTAGTGTCAAGCCTAGCTCTTTTGGGGCTGAAAAGCAATCCTGCA
GTGCTGAAAAGCCTCTCACAGGCAGCCGATGCGGGAAGAGGTGTATTAGTCTTGATAGAGAGGCTGCAAA
TAGCAGGAAACGTGAGCAGAGACTCCCTGGTGTCTGAAACACAGGCCAGATTGGCCTTAAGATACATTGA
TGAGTTTGGACAAACCACAACTAGAATGCAGTGAAAAAAATGCTTTATTTGTGAAATTTGTGATGCTATT
GCTTTATTTGTAACCATTATAAGCTGCAATAAACAAGTTAACAACAACAATTGCATTCATTTTATGTTTC
AGGTTCAGGGGGAGGTGTGGGAGGTTTTTTAAAGCAAGTAAAACCTCTACAAATGTGGTATGGCTGATTA
TGATCTAGAGTCGCGGCCGCTTTACTTGTACAGCTCGTCCATGCCGAGAGTGATCCCGGCGGCGGTCACG
AACTCCAGCAGGACCATGTGATCGCGCTTCTCGTTGGGGTCTTTGCTCAGGGCGGACTGGGTGCTCAGGT
AGTGGTTGTCGGGCAGCAGCACGGGGCCGTCGCCGATGGGGGTGTTCTGCTGGTAGTGGTCGGCGAGCTG
CACGCTGCCGTCCTCGATGTTGTGGCGGATCTTGAAGTTCACCTTGATGCCGTTCTTCTGCTTGTCGGCC
ATGATATAGACGTTGTGGCTGTTGTAGTTGTACTCCAGCTTGTGCCCCAGGATGTTGCCGTCCTCCTTGA
AGTCGATGCCCTTCAGCTCGATGCGGTTCACCAGGGTGTCGCCCTCGAACTTCACCTCGGCGCGGGTCTT
GTAGTTGCCGTCGTCCTTGAAGAAGATGGTGCGCTCCTGGACGTAGCCTTCGGGCATGGCGGACTTGAAG
AAGTCGTGCTGCTTCATGTGGTCGGGGTAGCGGCTGAAGCACTGCACGCCGTAGGTCAGGGTGGTCACGA
GGGTGGGCCAGGGCACGGGCAGCTTGCCGGTGGTGCAGATGAACTTCAGGGTCAGCTTGCCGTAGGTGGC
ATCGCCCTCGCCCTCGCCGGACACGCTGAACTTGTGGCCGTTTACGTCGCCGTCCAGCTCGACCAGGATG
GGCACCACCCCGGTGAACAGCTCCTCGCCCTTGCTCACCATGGTGGCGACCGGTAATGTCAGACCTGGTA
ACTCCTTACTGTAACTTATTGCACCTGATGAACAAAAGATGTGAACTGAACGCAAGTAGGAGGCTAATAG
AGGCTAGTACAGTACAAAGATCCCCAAATGATGTGTGCCGGCCTTAGTGGAGGCAGACCCCTGGTTATAT
ACCTGTGCTGCAGAAAGAGGGGCTTACAAATGGATCTCTCTGGAATGGCATTATCTCATGGTGGGAACAG
TGTTGTCAGCAGAATCAGCGGGGTGGACTCTGACCTGAGAATGACAGTCTAGCACTGAATGGCTCAGACA
ATACTCTTGTGGCCAACTATCACCGGAAAATAAGTGCCTGCCAAAACAAACCAGACCAGATGAAGCTACA
TGGCTGTAGAACGTCAGTATTTAATGTGTTGTGGCCACTTGGTTCACCAGATTTAAGAGCTAATTTTTTT
AAATATCACAGATAATCAATCGCTTTTTTTTTTCTTGACTGAAAAGCTTAGACTGGAAAATTCTTTGAAA
AAGTTTGCACTACAGAAAATAAATACATAACATCCTGCACTGAATGCACACTATTAATAGAAAAGAGAGC
ATTATTGTAGGAAATGTATTGTATATGTACATTCTGTGCATTTCACAATTTTCTCGAGCAGGAAACAGCT
ATGACCATGATTACGCCAAGCTATCAACTTTGTATAGAAAAGTTGGTAATACGACTCACTATAGGGCGAA
TTGGAGAAAAACAAACAACAGGTGCGTGTGCCCGTGTCCTCCTCTCTTTCATGTCTTATTCTGTCCGCTG
CCAGCCTTATCAGCAGGATGATTTGTGCGCTCATTTGTCAGTATTTTGACACGTTTTCAATTGCTCGTTA
CTTTTCGTTTGACTATTCGCCTTTAATCCTTTCATCTGAAGCTTAACTACTTGATCTTAATAAATTTCCT
TCCCCCGTCCATTTCCGCGCACCTGATTTATGGGCTTGCAGACACTAATTTTGCCCAGGTATAAAAGGAG
ACCCCCCAAACCACAAAGCTGCATCCTTCGTTAAAGCTCTCAAAGACTTCCTAAAGGGAAAGAGTGGTCA
TTTGTGCTATAAATCATGAGTGGAGGGCAGTGCGCACCTTGTCCGTACACCAGCGTGAAGCGTTAAGTAA
ACCATAACATCCTGCATATTGTGTGTCAAAGCCAGAAGGGGTCACTTCCGTTCGTCTGAGCGCCCGAGCA
CGTGTCTAGGGTTCGGTCTTCAAACGAGTCTGTCTACTCAAGCCATTTTGAGGAAGACCTCTTTTTCTGT
CTCTCTTAGTGACTACTTCCTGTCTAGAGCTAAATAGGGGAAGTGGTCATTTAACAGATAGATGGGCCTC
TCACTGTCTAATTCTGCGGTGCTTTGTCTGGTGGAGCACTAGTACCTGGGGACTAATTTTGGCTTGAAAA
ATAGTCCCTGCAGGCAGCTTTTGTTCCCTTTAGTGAGGGTTAATTCAAGTTTGTACAAAAAAGCAGGCTA
GACTCTAGAGGGTATATAATGGATCTCGCGTCTCAGCCTCACTTTGAGCTCCTCCACACGCTAGCGCTAC
CGGTCGCCACCATGGTGAGCAAGGGCGAGGAGCTGTTCACCGGGGTGGTGCCCATCCTGGTCGAGCTGGA
CGGCGACGTAAACGGCCACAAGTTCAGCGTGTCCGGCGAGGGCGAGGGCGATGCCACCTACGGCAAGCTG
ACCCTGAAGTTCATCTGCACCACCGGCAAGCTGCCCGTGCCCTGGCCCACCCTCGTGACCACCCTGACCT
ACGGCGTGCAGTGCTTCAGCCGCTACCCCGACCACATGAAGCAGCACGACTTCTTCAAGTCCGCCATGCC
CGAAGGCTACGTCCAGGAGCGCACCATCTTCTTCAAGGACGACGGCAACTACAAGACCCGCGCCGAGGTG
AAGTTCGAGGGCGACACCCTGGTGAACCGCATCGAGCTGAAGGGCATCGACTTCAAGGAGGACGGCAACA
TCCTGGGGCACAAGCTGGAGTACAACTACAACAGCCACAACGTCTATATCATGGCCGACAAGCAGAAGAA
CGGCATCAAGGTGAACTTCAAGATCCGCCACAACATCGAGGACGGCAGCGTGCAGCTCGCCGACCACTAC
CAGCAGAACACCCCCATCGGCGACGGCCCCGTGCTGCTGCCCGACAACCACTACCTGAGCACCCAGTCCG
CCCTGAGCAAAGACCCCAACGAGAAGCGCGATCACATGGTCCTGCTGGAGTTCGTGACCGCCGCCGGGAT
CACTCTCGGCATGGACGAGCTGTACAAGTCCGGACTCAGATCTCGAGCTCAAGCTTCGAATTCTGCAGTC
GACGGTACCGCGGGCCCGGGATCCACCGGATCTAGATAACTGATCATAATCAGCCATACCACATTTGTAG
AGGTTTTACTTGCTTTAAAAAACCTCCCACACCTCCCCCTGAACCTGAAACATAAAATGAATGCAATTGT
TGTTGTTAACTTGTTTATTGCAGCTTATAATGGTTACAAATAAAGCAATAGCATCACAAATTTCACAAAT
AAAGCATTTTTTTCACTGCATTCTAGTTGTGGTTTGTCCAAACTCATCAATGTATCTTAACGCGTACCCA
GCTTTCTTGTACAAAGTGGGGAACAACAACAATTGCATTCATTTTATGTTTCAGGTTCAGGGGGAGGTGT
GGGAGGTTTTTTCCAACTTTATTATACATAGTTGATAATTCACTGGCCGTCGTTTTACGGTACCATCGAT
GATGATCCAGACATGATAAGATACATTGATGAGTTTGGACAAACCACAACTAGAATGCAGTGAAAAAAAT
GCTTTATTTGTGAAATTTGTGATGCTATTGCTTTATTTGTAACCATTATAAGCTGCAATAAACAAGTTAA
CAACAACAATTGCATTCATTTTATGTTTCAGGTTCAGGGGGAGGTGTGGGAGGTTTTTTAAAGCAAGTAA
AACCTCTACAAATGTGGTATGGCTGATTATGATCCTCTAGATCAGATCTGCGAAGATACGGCCACGGGTG
CTCTTGATCCTGTGGCTGATTTTGGACTGTGCTGCTCGCAGCTGCTGATGAATCACATACTTCCTCCATT
TTCTTCCACTGATTGACTGTTATAATTTCCCTAATTTCCAGGTCAAGGTGCTGTGCATTGTGGTAATAGA
TGTGACATGACGTCACTTCCAAAGGACCAATGAACATGTCTGACCAATTTCATATAATGTGAAAACGATT
TTCATAGGCAGAATAAATAACATTTAAATTAAACTGGGCATCAGCGCAATTCAATTGGTTTGGTAATAGC
AAGGGAAAATAGAATGAAGTGATCTCCAAAAAATAAGTACTTTTTGACTGTAAATAAAATTGTAAGGAGT
AAAAAGTACTTTTTTTTCTAAAAAAATGTAATTAAGTAAAAGTAAAAGTATTGATTTTTAATTGTACTCA
AGTAAAGTAAAAATCCCCAAAAATAATACTTAAGTACAGTAATCAAGTAAAATTACTCAAGTACTTTACA
CCTCTGGTTCTTGACCCCCTACCTTCAGCAAGCCCAGCAGATCCACTAGTTCTAGAGCGGCCGCCACCGC
GGTGGAGCTCCAGCTTTTGTTCCCTTTAGTGAGGGTTAATTGCGCGCTTGGCGTAATCATGGTCATAGCT
GTTTCCTGTGTGAAATTGTTATCCGCTCACAATTCCACACAACATACGAGCCGGAAGCATAAAGTGTAAA
GCCTGGGGTGCCTAATGAGTGAGCTAACTCACATTAATTGCGTTGCGCTCACTGCCCGCTTTCCAGTCGG
GAAACCTGTCGTGCCAGCTGCATTAATGAATCGGCCAACGCGCGGGGAGAGGCGGTTTGCGTATTGGGCG
CTCTTCCGCTTCCTCGCTCACTGACTCGCTGCGCTCGGTCGTTCGGCTGCGGCGAGCGGTATCAGCTCAC
TCAAAGGCGGTAATACGGTTATCCACAGAATCAGGGGATAACGCAGGAAAGAACATGTGAGCAAAAGGCC
AGCAAAAGGCCAGGAACCGTAAAAAGGCCGCGTTGCTGGCGTTTTTCCATAGGCTCCGCCCCCCTGACGA
GCATCACAAAAATCGACGCTCAAGTCAGAGGTGGCGAAACCCGACAGGACTATAAAGATACCAGGCGTTT
CCCCCTGGAAGCTCCCTCGTGCGCTCTCCTGTTCCGACCCTGCCGCTTACCGGATACCTGTCCGCCTTTC
TCCCTTCGGGAAGCGTGGCGCTTTCTCATAGCTCACGCTGTAGGTATCTCAGTTCGGTGTAGGTCGTTCG
CTCCAAGCTGGGCTGTGTGCACGAACCCCCCGTTCAGCCCGACCGCTGCGCCTTATCCGGTAACTATCGT
CTTGAGTCCAACCCGGTAAGACACGACTTATCGCCACTGGCAGCAGCCACTGGTAACAGGATTAGCAGAG
CGAGGTATGTAGGCGGTGCTACAGAGTTCTTGAAGTGGTGGCCTAACTACGGCTACACTAGAAGAACAGT
ATTTGGTATCTGCGCTCTGCTGAAGCCAGTTACCTTCGGAAAAAGAGTTGGTAGCTCTTGATCCGGCAAA
CAAACCACCGCTGGTAGCGGTGGTTTTTTTGTTTGCAAGCAGCAGATTACGCGCAGAAAAAAAGGATCTC
AAGAAGATCCTTTGATCTTTTCTACGGGGTCTGACGCTCAGTGGAACGAAAACTCACGTTAAGGCATTTT
GGTCATGAGATTATCAAAAAGGATCTTCACCTAGATCCTTTTAAATTAAAAATGAAGTTTTAAATCAATC
TAAAGTATATATGAGTAAACTTGGTCTGACAGTTACCAATGCTTAATCAGTGAGGCACCTATCTCAGCGA
TCTGTCTATTTCGTTCATCCATAGTTGCCTGACTCCCCGTCGTGTAGATAACTACGATACGGGAGGGCTT
ACCATCTGGCCCCAGTGCTGCAATGATACCGCGAGACCCACGCTCACCGGCTCCAGATTTATCAGCAATA
AACCAGCCAGCCGGAAGGGCCGAGCGCAGAAGTGGTCCTGCAACTTTATCCGCCTCCATCCAGTCTATTA
ATTGTTGCCGGGAAGCTAGAGTAAGTAGTTCGCCAGTTAATAGTTTGCGCAACGTTGTTGCCATTGCTAC
AGGCATCGTGGTGTCACGCTCGTCGTTTGGTATGGCTTCATTCAGCTCCGGTTCCCAACGATCAAGGCGA
GTTACATGATCCCCCATGTTGTGCAAAAAAGCGGTTAGCTCCTTCGGTCCTCCGATCGTTGTCAGAAGTA
AGTTGGCCGCAGTGTTATCACTCATGGTTATGGCAGCACTGCATAATTCTCTTACTGTCATGCCATCCGT
AAGATGCTTTTCTGTGACTGGTGAGTACTCAACCAAGTCATTCTGAGAATAGTGTATGCGGCGACCGAGT
TGCTCTTGCCCGGCGTCAATACGGGATAATACCGCGCCACATAGCAGAACTTTAAAAGTGCTCATCATTG
GAAAACGTTCTTCGGGGCGAAAACTCTCAAGGATCTTACCGCTGTTGAGATCCAGTTCGATGTAACCCAC
TCGTGCACCCAACTGATCTTCAGCATCTTTTACTTTCACCAGCGTTTCTGGGTGAGCAAAAACAGGAAGG
CAAAATGCCGCAAAAAAGGGAATAAGGGCGACACGGAAATGTTGAATACTCATACTCTTCCTTTTTCAAT
ATTATTGAAGCATTTATCAGGGTTATTGTCTCATGAGCGGATACATATTTGAATGTATTTAGAAAAATAA
ACAAATAGGGGTTCCGCGCACATTTCCCCGAAAAGTG
