Features (pLannotate 1.2.2; 13 found; start..end, strand, type, name):
      7..228     -  rep_origin     M13 ori (fragment) (sequence partly withheld): M13 bacteriophage origin of replication; arrow indicates direction of (+) strand synthesis
    228..515     +  CDS            tyr (fragment) (sequence partly withheld): TYRO_ORYLA - Also known as tyro. Experimental evidence at transcript level: Swiss-Prot protein existence level 2. This is a copper-containing oxidase that functions in the formation of pigments such as melanins and other polyphenolic compounds. From Oryzias latipes (Japanese rice fish) (Japanese killifish).
   1056..1177    -  polyA_signal   SV40 poly(A) signal: SV40 polyadenylation signal
   1200..1283    -  CDS            large T antigen (fragment): large T antigen from SV40 (simian virus 40)
   1849..1889    -  misc_feature   MCS (fragment): pBluescript multiple cloning site
   1902..1920    -  promoter       T3 promoter: promoter for bacteriophage T3 RNA polymerase
   1965..1981    -  protein_bind   lac operator: The lac repressor binds to the lac operator to inhibit transcription in E. coli. This inhibition can be relieved by adding lactose or isopropyl-β-D-thiogalactopyranoside (IPTG). lac repressor encoded by lacI
   1989..2019    -  promoter       lac promoter: promoter for the E. coli lac operon
   2034..2055    -  protein_bind   CAP binding site: CAP binding activates transcription in the presence of cAMP. E. coli catabolite activator protein
   2068..2160    -  CDS            lacI (fragment): lac repressor; lacI; The lac repressor binds to the lac operator to inhibit transcription in E. coli. This inhibition can be relieved by adding lactose or isopropyl-β-D-thiogalactopyranoside (IPTG).
   2343..2931    -  rep_origin     ori: high-copy-number ColE1/pMB1/pBR322/pUC origin of replication
   3102..3962    -  CDS            AmpR: β-lactamase; bla; confers resistance to ampicillin, carbenicillin, and related antibiotics
   3963..4067    -  promoter       AmpR promoter: bla
>Addgene plasmid #218211 | Tol2_-14prox1a:basEGFP_Acry:GFP | addgene full sequence | sequence record 442453 | Addgene NGS Result
CCACCTAAATTGTAAGCGTTAATATTTTGTTAAAATTCGCGTTAAATTTTTGTTAAATCAGCTCATTTTT
TAACCAATAGGCCGAAATCGGCAAAATCCCTTATAAATCAAAAGAATAGACCGAGATAGGGT
[37 nt withheld, positions 133-169]
AAAGAACGTGGACTCCAACGTCAAAGG
[32 nt withheld, positions 197-228]
GCTGGCTAAGAACTCATCAGCCTCCCCGGTCCATCTACCCACGTACCAATGCACCAATTGGCCACAATGA
CGGCTACTACATGGTGCCATTCCTTCCTCTTTATAGGAATGGAGACTACCTCCTGTCCAACAATGCTCTT
GGATACGAGTACGCCTACCTGTTGGACCCAGGTCATTGCACAACACCAGAAATGCCCTCTGATCTGCAAA
AGACGTGAATATCTGTTCAGACACCCATATCCACTCTGTTCCACACAGGTCAGAGGTTTGTCCAGGAGTT
CTTGACAGAGGTGTAAAAAGTACTCAAAAATTTTACTCAAGTGAAAGTACAAGTACTTAGGGAAAATTTT
ACTCAATTAAAAGTAAAAGTATCTGGCTAGAATCTTACTTGAGTAAAAGTAAAAAAGTACTCCATTAAAA
TTGTACTTGAGTATTAAGGAAGTAAAAGTAAAAGCAAGAAAGAAAACTAGAGATTCTTGTTTAAGCTTTT
AATCTCAAAAAACATTAAATGAAATGCATACAAGGTTTTATCCTGCTTTAGAACTGTTTGTATTTAATTA
TCAAACTATAAGACAGACAATCTAATGCCAGTACACGCTACTCAAAGTTGTAAAACCTCAGATTTAACTT
CAGTAGAAGCTGATTCTCAAAATTGTTAGTGTCAAGCCTAGCTCTTTTGGGGCTGAAAAGCAATCCTGCA
GTGCTGAAAAGCCTCTCACAGGCAGCCGATGCGGGAAGAGGTGTATTAGTCTTGATAGAGAGGCTGCAAA
TAGCAGGAAACGTGAGCAGAGACTCCCTGGTGTCTGAAACACAGGCCAGATTGGCCTTAAGATACATTGA
TGAGTTTGGACAAACCACAACTAGAATGCAGTGAAAAAAATGCTTTATTTGTGAAATTTGTGATGCTATT
GCTTTATTTGTAACCATTATAAGCTGCAATAAACAAGTTAACAACAACAATTGCATTCATTTTATGTTTC
AGGTTCAGGGGGAGGTGTGGGAGGTTTTTTAAAGCAAGTAAAACCTCTACAAATGTGGTATGGCTGATTA
TGATCCTCTAGATCAGATCTGCGAAGATACGGCCACGGGTGCTCTTGATCCTGTGGCTGATTTTGGACTG
TGCTGCTCGCAGCTGCTGATGAATCACATACTTCCTCCATTTTCTTCCACTGATTGACTGTTATAATTTC
CCTAATTTCCAGGTCAAGGTGCTGTGCATTGTGGTAATAGATGTGACATGACGTCACTTCCAAAGGACCA
ATGAACATGTCTGACCAATTTCATATAATGTGAAAACGATTTTCATAGGCAGAATAAATAACATTTAAAT
TAAACTGGGCATCAGCGCAATTCAATTGGTTTGGTAATAGCAAGGGAAAATAGAATGAAGTGATCTCCAA
AAAATAAGTACTTTTTGACTGTAAATAAAATTGTAAGGAGTAAAAAGTACTTTTTTTTCTAAAAAAATGT
AATTAAGTAAAAGTAAAAGTATTGATTTTTAATTGTACTCAAGTAAAGTAAAAATCCCCAAAAATAATAC
TTAAGTACAGTAATCAAGTAAAATTACTCAAGTACTTTACACCTCTGGTTCTTGACCCCCTACCTTCAGC
AAGCCCAGCAGATCCACTAGTTCTAGAGCGGCCGCCACCGCGGTGGAGCTCCAGCTTTTGTTCCCTTTAG
TGAGGGTTAATTGCGCGCTTGGCGTAATCATGGTCATAGCTGTTTCCTGTGTGAAATTGTTATCCGCTCA
CAATTCCACACAACATACGAGCCGGAAGCATAAAGTGTAAAGCCTGGGGTGCCTAATGAGTGAGCTAACT
CACATTAATTGCGTTGCGCTCACTGCCCGCTTTCCAGTCGGGAAACCTGTCGTGCCAGCTGCATTAATGA
ATCGGCCAACGCGCGGGGAGAGGCGGTTTGCGTATTGGGCGCTCTTCCGCTTCCTCGCTCACTGACTCGC
TGCGCTCGGTCGTTCGGCTGCGGCGAGCGGTATCAGCTCACTCAAAGGCGGTAATACGGTTATCCACAGA
ATCAGGGGATAACGCAGGAAAGAACATGTGAGCAAAAGGCCAGCAAAAGGCCAGGAACCGTAAAAAGGCC
GCGTTGCTGGCGTTTTTCCATAGGCTCCGCCCCCCTGACGAGCATCACAAAAATCGACGCTCAAGTCAGA
GGTGGCGAAACCCGACAGGACTATAAAGATACCAGGCGTTTCCCCCTGGAAGCTCCCTCGTGCGCTCTCC
TGTTCCGACCCTGCCGCTTACCGGATACCTGTCCGCCTTTCTCCCTTCGGGAAGCGTGGCGCTTTCTCAT
AGCTCACGCTGTAGGTATCTCAGTTCGGTGTAGGTCGTTCGCTCCAAGCTGGGCTGTGTGCACGAACCCC
CCGTTCAGCCCGACCGCTGCGCCTTATCCGGTAACTATCGTCTTGAGTCCAACCCGGTAAGACACGACTT
ATCGCCACTGGCAGCAGCCACTGGTAACAGGATTAGCAGAGCGAGGTATGTAGGCGGTGCTACAGAGTTC
TTGAAGTGGTGGCCTAACTACGGCTACACTAGAAGAACAGTATTTGGTATCTGCGCTCTGCTGAAGCCAG
TTACCTTCGGAAAAAGAGTTGGTAGCTCTTGATCCGGCAAACAAACCACCGCTGGTAGCGGTGGTTTTTT
TGTTTGCAAGCAGCAGATTACGCGCAGAAAAAAAGGATCTCAAGAAGATCCTTTGATCTTTTCTACGGGG
TCTGACGCTCAGTGGAACGAAAACTCACGTTAAGGCATTTTGGTCATGAGATTATCAAAAAGGATCTTCA
CCTAGATCCTTTTAAATTAAAAATGAAGTTTTAAATCAATCTAAAGTATATATGAGTAAACTTGGTCTGA
CAGTTACCAATGCTTAATCAGTGAGGCACCTATCTCAGCGATCTGTCTATTTCGTTCATCCATAGTTGCC
TGACTCCCCGTCGTGTAGATAACTACGATACGGGAGGGCTTACCATCTGGCCCCAGTGCTGCAATGATAC
CGCGAGACCCACGCTCACCGGCTCCAGATTTATCAGCAATAAACCAGCCAGCCGGAAGGGCCGAGCGCAG
AAGTGGTCCTGCAACTTTATCCGCCTCCATCCAGTCTATTAATTGTTGCCGGGAAGCTAGAGTAAGTAGT
TCGCCAGTTAATAGTTTGCGCAACGTTGTTGCCATTGCTACAGGCATCGTGGTGTCACGCTCGTCGTTTG
GTATGGCTTCATTCAGCTCCGGTTCCCAACGATCAAGGCGAGTTACATGATCCCCCATGTTGTGCAAAAA
AGCGGTTAGCTCCTTCGGTCCTCCGATCGTTGTCAGAAGTAAGTTGGCCGCAGTGTTATCACTCATGGTT
ATGGCAGCACTGCATAATTCTCTTACTGTCATGCCATCCGTAAGATGCTTTTCTGTGACTGGTGAGTACT
CAACCAAGTCATTCTGAGAATAGTGTATGCGGCGACCGAGTTGCTCTTGCCCGGCGTCAATACGGGATAA
TACCGCGCCACATAGCAGAACTTTAAAAGTGCTCATCATTGGAAAACGTTCTTCGGGGCGAAAACTCTCA
AGGATCTTACCGCTGTTGAGATCCAGTTCGATGTAACCCACTCGTGCACCCAACTGATCTTCAGCATCTT
TTACTTTCACCAGCGTTTCTGGGTGAGCAAAAACAGGAAGGCAAAATGCCGCAAAAAAGGGAATAAGGGC
GACACGGAAATGTTGAATACTCATACTCTTCCTTTTTCAATATTATTGAAGCATTTATCAGGGTTATTGT
CTCATGAGCGGATACATATTTGAATGTATTTAGAAAAATAAACAAATAGGGGTTCCGCGCACATTTCCCC
GAAAAGTG
